Addgene plasmid #136416: pKLV-gRNA-BTRC-MGMT_2
Purpose: Lentiviral expression of gRNAs targeting intron 2 of human BTRC and intron 1 of human MGMT. Also constitutively expresses Puromycin fused to TagBFP.
Depositing lab: Massimo Squatrito. Depositing organization: Centro Nacional de Investigaciones Oncologicas (CNIO).
Backbone
  Vector backbone: pKLV-U6gRNA-PGKpuro2ABFP
  Backbone manufacturer: Addgene #50946
  Vector type: Mammalian Expression, Lentiviral, CRISPR
  Selectable markers: Puromycin
Growth in bacteria
  Bacterial resistance: Ampicillin, 100 μg/mL
  Growth temperature: 37°C
  Growth strain: NEB Stable
  Copy number: High Copy
Gene/Insert
  Gene/Insert name: U6_sgRNA(BTRC)_U6_sgRNA(MGMT)
  gRNA/shRNA sequence: MGMT: TTTAACCAACGCAACACCGA; BTRC: ACATAGTACAGCTTGACTGT
  Species: H. sapiens (human)
  Promoter: U6
  Cloning method: Gateway Cloning
  Sequencing primers: 5′ Unknown
Terms and licenses: Academic/Nonprofit Terms; Industry Terms: Not Available to Industry
How to cite: pKLV-gRNA-BTRC-MGMT_2 was a gift from Massimo Squatrito (Addgene plasmid # 136416 ; http://n2t.net/addgene:136416 ; RRID:Addgene_136416)
