[The description below was written by a language model from this plasmid's Addgene catalogue record and pLannotate feature annotations shown in this document.]
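Description:
pKLV-gRNA-BTRC-MGMT_2 is an 8.6 kb lentiviral CRISPR plasmid built on the pKLV-U6gRNA-PGKpuro2ABFP backbone and designed to deliver two guide RNAs into mammalian cells. It is maintained in E. coli through a high-copy ColE1/pUC-type origin with ampicillin selection (AmpR). It also retains phagemid-derived elements: an f1 origin, lacZα and lac promoter/operator fragments, and flanking T7 and T3 promoters. The viral portion has a CMV enhancer/promoter in front of a truncated HIV-1 5' LTR, which drives transcription of the genomic RNA in packaging cells. This is followed by the Ψ packaging signal with a gag fragment, the RRE for Rev-dependent nuclear export, and the cPPT/CTS. A second truncated LTR and a bGH polyadenylation signal close the transfer cassette.

The payload consists of two tandem RNA polymerase III units. A human U6 promoter and a mouse U6 promoter each precede a guide and a Streptococcus pyogenes Cas9 gRNA scaffold. A partial scaffold fragment is also annotated between the two units. According to the record, one guide targets intron 2 of human BTRC and the other intron 1 of human MGMT, although the annotation does not show which promoter drives which guide. Downstream, a mouse PGK promoter constitutively expresses puromycin N-acetyltransferase linked to TagBFP, through a 2A peptide judging from the backbone name, so transduced cells can be selected with puromycin or tracked by blue fluorescence. No Cas9 is encoded, so the nuclease must be supplied separately. Paired intronic cuts in two different genes are consistent with engineering a BTRC–MGMT genomic rearrangement, but the record does not explicitly state this purpose.
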