Features (pLannotate 1.2.2; 30 found; start..end, strand, type, name):
     30..458     -  rep_origin     f1 ori (sequence partly withheld): f1 bacteriophage origin of replication; arrow indicates direction of (+) strand synthesis
    463..618     -  CDS            lacZα (fragment): LacZα fragment of β-galactosidase; lacZ fragment
    626..644     +  promoter       T7 promoter: promoter for bacteriophage T7 RNA polymerase
    715..1018    +  enhancer       CMV enhancer: human cytomegalovirus immediate early enhancer
   1019..1218    +  promoter       CMV promoter: human cytomegalovirus (CMV) immediate early promoter
   1236..1416    +  LTR            5' LTR (truncated): truncated 5' long terminal repeat (LTR) from HIV-1
   1463..1588    +  misc_feature   HIV-1 Ψ: packaging signal of human immunodeficiency virus type 1
   1572..1910    +  CDS            HIV-1 gag (fragment): gag protein from human immunodeficiency virus 1; gag
   2085..2318    +  misc_feature   RRE: The Rev response element (RRE) of HIV-1 allows for Rev-dependent mRNA export from the nucleus to the cytoplasm.
   2695..2795    +  CDS            Rev (fragment): human immunodeficiency virus 1 (HIV-1) Rev protein; rev; enhances nuclear export of unspliced and incompletely spliced viral mRNAs
   2845..2962    +  misc_feature   cPPT/CTS: central polypurine tract and central termination sequence of HIV-1
   3045..3285    +  promoter       U6 promoter: RNA polymerase III promoter for human U6 snRNA
   3315..3390    +  misc_RNA       gRNA scaffold: guide RNA scaffold for the Streptococcus pyogenes CRISPR/Cas9 system
   3397..3440    +  misc_RNA       gRNA scaffold (fragment): guide RNA scaffold for the Streptococcus pyogenes CRISPR/Cas9 system
   3487..3800    +  promoter       U6 promoter: RNA polymerase III promoter for mouse U6 snRNA (Das et al., 1988)
   3824..3899    +  misc_RNA       gRNA scaffold: guide RNA scaffold for the Streptococcus pyogenes CRISPR/Cas9 system
   3922..4421    +  promoter       PGK promoter: mouse phosphoglycerate kinase 1 promoter
   4461..5057    +  CDS            PuroR (fragment): puromycin N-acetyltransferase; pac from Streptomyces; confers resistance to puromycin
   5130..5828    +  CDS            TagBFP: TagBFP is a basic (constitutively fluorescent) blue fluorescent protein published in 2008, derived from Entacmaea quadricolor. It is reported to be a very rapidly-maturing monomer with very low acid sensitivity.
   5843..5980    +  CDS            nef (fragment): NEF_HV1LA - Experimental evidence at protein level: Swiss-Prot protein existence level 1. Extracellular Nef protein targets CD4(+) T-lymphocytes for apoptosis by interacting with CXCR4 surface receptors. From Human immunodeficiency virus type 1 group M subtype B (isolate Lai) (HIV-1).
   5988..6166    +  LTR            5' LTR (truncated): truncated 5' long terminal repeat (LTR) from HIV-1
   6192..6303    +  polyA_signal   bGH poly(A) signal: bovine growth hormone polyadenylation signal
   6442..6460    -  promoter       T3 promoter: promoter for bacteriophage T3 RNA polymerase
   6505..6521    -  protein_bind   lac operator: The lac repressor binds to the lac operator to inhibit transcription in E. coli. This inhibition can be relieved by adding lactose or isopropyl-β-D-thiogalactopyranoside (IPTG). lac repressor encoded by lacI
   6529..6559    -  promoter       lac promoter: promoter for the E. coli lac operon
   6574..6595    -  protein_bind   CAP binding site: CAP binding activates transcription in the presence of cAMP. E. coli catabolite activator protein
   6608..6700    -  CDS            lacI (fragment): lac repressor; lacI; The lac repressor binds to the lac operator to inhibit transcription in E. coli. This inhibition can be relieved by adding lactose or isopropyl-β-D-thiogalactopyranoside (IPTG).
   6883..7471    -  rep_origin     ori: high-copy-number ColE1/pMB1/pBR322/pUC origin of replication
   7642..8502    -  CDS            AmpR: β-lactamase; bla; confers resistance to ampicillin, carbenicillin, and related antibiotics
   8503..8607    -  promoter       AmpR promoter: bla
>Addgene plasmid #136416 | pKLV-gRNA-BTRC-MGMT_2 | addgene full sequence | sequence record 271757 | Addgene NGS Result
CTAAATTGTAAGCGTTAATATTTTGTTAAAATTCGCGTTAAATTTTTGTTAAATCAGCTCATTTTTTAAC
CAATAGGCCGAAATCGGCAAAATCCCTTATAAATCAAAAGAATAGACCGAGATAGGGT
[37 nt withheld, positions 129-165]
AAAGAACGTGGACTCCAACGTCAAAGG
[49 nt withheld, positions 193-241]
T
[91 nt withheld, positions 243-333]
G
[124 nt withheld, positions 335-458]
CCCATTCGCCATTCAGGCTGCGCAACTGTTGGGAAGGGCGATCGGTGCGGGCCTCTTCGCTATTACGCCA
GCTGGCGAAAGGGGGATGTGCTGCAAGGCGATTAAGTTGGGTAACGCCAGGGTTTTCCCAGTCACGACGT
TGTAAAACGACGGCCAGTGAGCGCGCGTAATACGACTCACTATAGGGCGAATTGACTAGTTATTAATAGT
AATCAATTACGGGGTCATTAGTTCATAGCCCATATATGGAGTTCCGCGTTACATAACTTACGGTAAATGG
CCCGCCTGGCTGACCGCCCAACGACCCCCGCCCATTGACGTCAATAATGACGTATGTTCCCATAGTAACG
CCAATAGGGACTTTCCATTGACGTCAATGGGTGGAGTATTTACGGTAAACTGCCCACTTGGCAGTACATC
AAGTGTATCATATGCCAAGTACGCCCCCTATTGACGTCAATGACGGTAAATGGCCCGCCTGGCATTATGC
CCAGTACATGACCTTATGGGACTTTCCTACTTGGCAGTACATCTACGTATTAGTCATCGCTATTACCATG
GTGATGCGGTTTTGGCAGTACATCAATGGGCGTGGATAGCGGTTTGACTCACGGGGATTTCCAAGTCTCC
ACCCCATTGACGTCAATGGGAGTTTGTTTTGGCACCAAAATCAACGGGACTTTCCAAAATGTCGTAACAA
CTCCGCCCCATTGACGCAAATGGGCGGTAGGCGTGTACGGTGGGAGGTCTATATAAGCAGCGCGTTTTGC
CTGTACTGGGTCTCTCTGGTTAGACCAGATCTGAGCCTGGGAGCTCTCTGGCTAACTAGGGAACCCACTG
CTTAAGCCTCAATAAAGCTTGCCTTGAGTGCTTCAAGTAGTGTGTGCCCGTCTGTTGTGTGACTCTGGTA
ACTAGAGATCCCTCAGACCCTTTTAGTCAGTGTGGAAAATCTCTAGCAGTGGCGCCCGAACAGGGACTTG
AAAGCGAAAGGGAAACCAGAGGAGCTCTCTCGACGCAGGACTCGGCTTGCTGAAGCGCGCACGGCAAGAG
GCGAGGGGCGGCGACTGGTGAGTACGCCAAAAATTTTGACTAGCGGAGGCTAGAAGGAGAGAGATGGGTG
CGAGAGCGTCAGTATTAAGCGGGGGAGAATTAGATCGCGATGGGAAAAAATTCGGTTAAGGCCAGGGGGA
AAGAAAAAATATAAATTAAAACATATAGTATGGGCAAGCAGGGAGCTAGAACGATTCGCAGTTAATCCTG
GCCTGTTAGAAACATCAGAAGGCTGTAGACAAATACTGGGACAGCTACAACCATCCCTTCAGACAGGATC
AGAAGAACTTAGATCATTATATAATACAGTAGCAACCCTCTATTGTGTGCATCAAAGGATAGAGATAAAA
GACACCAAGGAAGCTTTAGACAAGATAGAGGAAGAGCAAAACAAAAGTAAGACCACCGCACAGCAAGCGG
CCGGCCGCTGATCTTCAGACCTGGAGGAGGAGATATGAGGGACAATTGGAGAAGTGAATTATATAAATAT
AAAGTAGTAAAAATTGAACCATTAGGAGTAGCACCCACCAAGGCAAAGAGAAGAGTGGTGCAGAGAGAAA
AAAGAGCAGTGGGAATAGGAGCTTTGTTCCTTGGGTTCTTGGGAGCAGCAGGAAGCACTATGGGCGCAGC
GTCAATGACGCTGACGGTACAGGCCAGACAATTATTGTCTGGTATAGTGCAGCAGCAGAACAATTTGCTG
AGGGCTATTGAGGCGCAACAGCATCTGTTGCAACTCACAGTCTGGGGCATCAAGCAGCTCCAGGCAAGAA
TCCTGGCTGTGGAAAGATACCTAAAGGATCAACAGCTCCTGGGGATTTGGGGTTGCTCTGGAAAACTCAT
TTGCACCACTGCTGTGCCTTGGAATGCTAGTTGGAGTAATAAATCTCTGGAACAGATTTGGAATCACACG
ACCTGGATGGAGTGGGACAGAGAAATTAACAATTACACAAGCTTAATACACTCCTTAATTGAAGAATCGC
AAAACCAGCAAGAAAAGAATGAACAAGAATTATTGGAATTAGATAAATGGGCAAGTTTGTGGAATTGGTT
TAACATAACAAATTGGCTGTGGTATATAAAATTATTCATAATGATAGTAGGAGGCTTGGTAGGTTTAAGA
ATAGTTTTTGCTGTACTTTCTATAGTGAATAGAGTTAGGCAGGGATATTCACCATTATCGTTTCAGACCC
ACCTCCCAACCCCGAGGGGACCCGACAGGCCCGAAGGAATAGAAGAAGAAGGTGGAGAGAGAGACAGAGA
CAGATCCATTCGATTAGTGAACGGATCGGCACTGCGTGCGCCAATTCTGCAGACAAATGGCAGTATTCAT
CCACAATTTTAAAAGAAAAGGGGGGATTGGGGGGTACAGTGCAGGGGAAAGAATAGTAGACATAATAGCA
ACAGACATACAAACTAAAGAATTACAAAAACAAATTACAAAAATTCAAAATTTTCGGGTTTATTACAGGG
ACAGCAGAGATCCAGTTTGGTTAGTACCGGGCCCTACGCGTTACTCGAGCCAAGGTCGGGCAGGAAGAGG
GCCTATTTCCCATGATTCCTTCATATTTGCATATACGATACAAGGCTGTTAGAGAGATAATTAGAATTAA
TTTGACTGTAAACACAAAGATATTAGTACAAAATACGTGACGTAGAAAGTAATAATTTCTTGGGTAGTTT
GCAGTTTTAAAATTATGTTTTAAAATGGACTATCATATGCTTACCGTAACTTGAAAGTATTTCGATTTCT
TGGCTTTATATATCTTGTGGAAAGGACGAAACACCGTTTAACCAACGCAACACCGAGTTTTAGAGCTAGA
AATAGCAAGTTAAAATAAGGCTAGTCCGTTATCAACTTGAAAAAGTGGCACCGAGTCGGTGCTTTTTTGT
TTTAGAGCTAGAAATAGCAAGTTAAAATAAGGCTAGTCCGTTTTTAGCGCGTGCGCCAATTCTGCAGACA
AATGGCTCTAGATCTAGAGATCCGACGCCGCCATCTCTAGGCCCGCGCCGGCCCCCTCGCACAGACTTGT
GGGAGAAGCTCGGCTACTCCCCTGCCCCGGTTAATTTGCATATAATATTTCCTAGTAACTATAGAGGCTT
AATGTGCGATAAAAGACAGATAATCTGTTCTTTTTAATACTAGCTACATTTTACATGATAGGCTTGGATT
TCTATAAGAGATACAAATACTAAATTATTATTTTAAAAAACAGCACAAAAGGAAACTCACCCTAACTGTA
AAGTAATTGTGTGTTTTGAGACTATAAATATGCATGCGAGAAAAGCCTTGTTTGGACATAGTACAGCTTG
ACTGTGTTTTAGAGCTAGAAATAGCAAGTTAAAATAAGGCTAGTCCGTTATCAACTTGAAAAAGTGGCAC
CGAGTCGGTGCTTTTTTTGGATCCAATTCTACCGGGTAGGGGAGGCGCTTTTCCCAAGGCAGTCTGGAGC
ATGCGCTTTAGCAGCCCCGCTGGGCACTTGGCGCTACACAAGTGGCCTCTGGCCTCGCACACATTCCACA
TCCACCGGTAGGCGCCAACCGGCTCCGTTCTTTGGTGGCCCCTTCGCGCCACCTTCTACTCCTCCCCTAG
TCAGGAAGTTCCCCCCCGCCCCGCAGCTCGCGTCGTGCAGGACGTGACAAATGGAAGTAGCACGTCTCAC
TAGTCTCGTGCAGATGGACAGCACCGCTGAGCAATGGAAGCGGGTAGGCCTTTGGGGCAGCGGCCAATAG
CAGCTTTGCTCCTTCGCTTTCTGGGCTCAGAGGCTGGGAAGGGGTGGGTCCGGGGGCGGGCTCAGGGGCG
GGCTCAGGGGCGGGGCGGGCGCCCGAAGGTCCTCCGGAGGCCCGGCATTCTGCACGCTTCAAAAGCGCAC
GTCTGCCGCGCTGTTCTCCTCTTCCTCATCTCCGGGCCTTTCGACCTGCATCCATCTAGATCTCGAGCAG
CTGAAGCTTACCATGACCGAGTACAAGCCCACGGTGCGCCTCGCCACCCGCGACGACGTCCCCAGGGCCG
TACGCACCCTCGCCGCCGCGTTCGCCGACTACCCCGCCACGCGCCACACCGTCGATCCGGACCGCCACAT
CGAGCGGGTCACCGAGCTGCAAGAACTCTTCCTCACGCGCGTCGGGCTCGACATCGGCAAGGTGTGGGTC
GCGGACGACGGCGCCGCGGTGGCGGTCTGGACCACGCCGGAGAGCGTCGAAGCGGGGGCGGTGTTCGCCG
AGATCGGCCCGCGCATGGCCGAGTTGAGCGGTTCCCGGCTGGCCGCGCAGCAACAGATGGAAGGCCTCCT
GGCGCCGCACCGGCCCAAGGAGCCCGCGTGGTTCCTGGCCACCGTCGGCGTCTCGCCCGACCACCAGGGC
AAGGGTCTGGGCAGCGCCGTCGTGCTCCCCGGAGTGGAGGCGGCCGAGCGCGCCGGGGTGCCCGCCTTCC
TGGAGACCTCCGCGCCCCGCAACCTCCCCTTCTACGAGCGGCTCGGCTTCACCGTCACCGCCGACGTCGA
GGTGCCCGAAGGACCGCGCACCTGGTGCATGACCCGCAAGCCCGGTGCCGGCGGCGGGTCCGGAGGAGAG
GGCAGAGGAAGTCTCCTAACATGCGGTGACGTGGAGGAGAATCCTGGCCCAATGAGCGAGCTGATTAAGG
AGAACATGCACATGAAGCTGTACATGGAGGGCACCGTGGACAACCATCACTTCAAGTGCACATCCGAGGG
CGAAGGCAAGCCCTACGAGGGCACCCAGACCATGAGAATCAAGGTGGTCGAGGGCGGCCCTCTCCCCTTC
GCCTTCGACATCCTGGCTACTAGCTTCCTCTACGGCAGCAAGACCTTCATCAACCACACCCAGGGCATCC
CCGACTTCTTCAAGCAGTCCTTCCCTGAGGGCTTCACATGGGAGAGAGTCACCACATACGAGGACGGGGG
CGTGCTGACCGCTACCCAGGACACCAGCCTCCAGGACGGCTGCCTCATCTACAACGTCAAGATCAGAGGG
GTGAACTTCACATCCAACGGCCCTGTGATGCAGAAGAAAACACTCGGCTGGGAGGCCTTCACCGAGACGC
TGTACCCCGCTGACGGCGGCCTGGAAGGCAGAAACGACATGGCCCTGAAGCTCGTGGGCGGGAGCCATCT
GATCGCAAACATCAAGACCACATATAGATCCAAGAAACCCGCTAAGAACCTCAAGATGCCTGGCGTCTAC
TATGTGGACTACAGACTGGAAAGAATCAAGGAGGCCAACAACGAGACCTACGTCGAGCAGCACGAGGTGG
CAGTGGCCAGATACTGCGACCTCCCTAGCAAACTGGGGCACAAGCTTAATTGAGCGGCCGCTAGGTACCT
TTAAGACCAATGACTTACAAGGCAGCTGTAGATCTTAGCCACTTTTTAAAAGAAAAGGGGGGACTGGAAG
GGCTAATTCACTCCCAAAGAAGTCAAGATCTGCTTTTTGCCTGTACTGGGTCTCTCTGGTTAGACCAGAG
TCTCTCTGGTTAGACCAGATCTGAGCCTGGGAGCTCTCTGGCTAACTAGGGAACCCACTGCTTAAGCCTC
AATAAAGCTTGCCTTGAGTGCTTCAAGTAGTGTGTGCCCGTCTGTTGTGTGACTCTGGTAACTAGAGATC
CCTCAGACCCTTTTAGTCAGTGTGGAAAATCTCTAGCAGTTTAAACCCGCTGATCAGCCTCGACTGTGCC
TTCTAGTTGCCAGCCATCTGTTGTTTGCCCCTCCCCCGTGCCTTCCTTGACCCTGGAAGGTGCCACTCCC
ACTGTCCTTTCCTAATAAAATGAGGAAATTGCATCGCATTGTCTGAGTAGGTGTCATTCTATTCTGGGGG
GTGGGGTGGGGCAGGACAGCAAGGGGGAGGATTGGGAAGTCAATAGCAGGCATGCTGGGGATGCGGTGGG
CTCTATGGGCGGCCGTTAATTAAGCTTTTGTTCCCTTTAGTGAGGGTTAATTGCGCGCTTGGCGTAATCA
TGGTCATAGCTGTTTCCTGTGTGAAATTGTTATCCGCTCACAATTCCACACAACATACGAGCCGGGAGCA
TAAAGTGTAAAGCCTGGGGTGCCTAATGAGTGAGCTAACTCACATTAATTGCGTTGCGCTCACTGCCCGC
TTTCCAGTCGGGAAACCTGTCGTGCCAGCTGCATTAATGAATCGGCCAACGCGCGGGGAGAGGCGGTTTG
CGTATTGGGCGCTCTTCCGCTTCCTCGCTCACTGACTCGCTGCGCTCGGTCGTTCGGCTGCGGCGAGCGG
TATCAGCTCACTCAAAGGCGGTAATACGGTTATCCACAGAATCAGGGGATAACGCAGGAAAGAACATGTG
AGCAAAAGGCCAGCAAAAGGCCAGGAACCGTAAAAAGGCCGCGTTGCTGGCGTTTTTCCATAGGCTCCGC
CCCCCTGACGAGCATCACAAAAATCGACGCTCAAGTCAGAGGTGGCGAAACCCGACAGGACTATAAAGAT
ACCAGGCGTTTCCCCCTGGAAGCTCCCTCGTGCGCTCTCCTGTTCCGACCCTGCCGCTTACCGGATACCT
GTCCGCCTTTCTCCCTTCGGGAAGCGTGGCGCTTTCTCATAGCTCACGCTGTAGGTATCTCAGTTCGGTG
TAGGTCGTTCGCTCCAAGCTGGGCTGTGTGCACGAACCCCCCGTTCAGCCCGACCGCTGCGCCTTATCCG
GTAACTATCGTCTTGAGTCCAACCCGGTAAGACACGACTTATCGCCACTGGCAGCAGCCACTGGTAACAG
GATTAGCAGAGCGAGGTATGTAGGCGGTGCTACAGAGTTCTTGAAGTGGTGGCCTAACTACGGCTACACT
AGAAGAACAGTATTTGGTATCTGCGCTCTGCTGAAGCCAGTTACCTTCGGAAAAAGAGTTGGTAGCTCTT
GATCCGGCAAACAAACCACCGCTGGTAGCGGTGGTTTTTTTGTTTGCAAGCAGCAGATTACGCGCAGAAA
AAAAGGATCTCAAGAAGATCCTTTGATCTTTTCTACGGGGTCTGACGCTCAGTGGAACGAAAACTCACGT
TAAGGGATTTTGGTCATGAGATTATCAAAAAGGATCTTCACCTAGATCCTTTTAAATTAAAAATGAAGTT
TTAAATCAATCTAAAGTATATATGAGTAAACTTGGTCTGACAGTTACCAATGCTTAATCAGTGAGGCACC
TATCTCAGCGATCTGTCTATTTCGTTCATCCATAGTTGCCTGACTCCCCGTCGTGTAGATAACTACGATA
CGGGAGGGCTTACCATCTGGCCCCAGTGCTGCAATGATACCGCGAGACCCACGCTCACCGGCTCCAGATT
TATCAGCAATAAACCAGCCAGCCGGAAGGGCCGAGCGCAGAAGTGGTCCTGCAACTTTATCCGCCTCCAT
CCAGTCTATTAATTGTTGCCGGGAAGCTAGAGTAAGTAGTTCGCCAGTTAATAGTTTGCGCAACGTTGTT
GCCATTGCTACAGGCATCGTGGTGTCACGCTCGTCGTTTGGTATGGCTTCATTCAGCTCCGGTTCCCAAC
GATCAAGGCGAGTTACATGATCCCCCATGTTGTGCAAAAAAGCGGTTAGCTCCTTCGGTCCTCCGATCGT
TGTCAGAAGTAAGTTGGCCGCAGTGTTATCACTCATGGTTATGGCAGCACTGCATAATTCTCTTACTGTC
ATGCCATCCGTAAGATGCTTTTCTGTGACTGGTGAGTACTCAACCAAGTCATTCTGAGAATAGTGTATGC
GGCGACCGAGTTGCTCTTGCCCGGCGTCAATACGGGATAATACCGCGCCACATAGCAGAACTTTAAAAGT
GCTCATCATTGGAAAACGTTCTTCGGGGCGAAAACTCTCAAGGATCTTACCGCTGTTGAGATCCAGTTCG
ATGTAACCCACTCGTGCACCCAACTGATCTTCAGCATCTTTTACTTTCACCAGCGTTTCTGGGTGAGCAA
AAACAGGAAGGCAAAATGCCGCAAAAAAGGGAATAAGGGCGACACGGAAATGTTGAATACTCATACTCTT
CCTTTTTCAATATTATTGAAGCATTTATCAGGGTTATTGTCTCATGAGCGGATACATATTTGAATGTATT
TAGAAAAATAAACAAATAGGGGTTCCGCGCACATTTCCCCGAAAAGTGCCAC
